Addgene plasmid #215462: pENTR2b-Src(E378G)
Purpose: Gateway entry vector with Src constitutively-active mutant (E378G)
Depositing lab: Johanna Ivaska. Depositing organization: Turku Bioscience Centre. Publication: Dynamic regulation of integrin beta1 phosphorylation supports invasion of breast cancer cells. Conway JRW, Joshi O, Kaivola J, Follain G, Gounis M, Kuhl D, Ivaska J. Nat Cell Biol. 2025 May 26. doi: 10.1038/s41556-025-01663-4. PubMed 40419795.
Backbone
  Vector backbone: pENTR2b
  Backbone manufacturer: Thermo Fisher Scientific Inc.
  Total vector size (bp): 3891
  Vector type: Gateway entry vector
Growth in bacteria
  Bacterial resistance: Kanamycin, 50 μg/mL
  Growth temperature: 37°C
  Growth strain: DH5alpha
  Copy number: High Copy
Gene/Insert
  Gene/Insert name: Src
  Species: G. gallus (chicken)
  Insert size (bp): 1602
  Mutation: E378G (constitutively-active)
  Entrez Gene: SRC (a.k.a. PP60C-SCR, SDR, c-src)
  Promoter: none
  Cloning method: Restriction Enzyme; 5′ cloning site KpnI (not destroyed); 3′ cloning site XhoI (not destroyed)
  Sequencing primers: 5′ attL1_F; 3′ attL2_R
Terms and licenses: Academic/Nonprofit Terms; Industry Terms
How to cite: pENTR2b-Src(E378G) was a gift from Johanna Ivaska (Addgene plasmid # 215462 ; http://n2t.net/addgene:215462 ; RRID:Addgene_215462)
