[The description below was written by a language model from this plasmid's Addgene catalogue record and pLannotate feature annotations shown in this document.]
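Description:
pENTR2b-Src(E378G) is a Gateway entry clone built on the commercial pENTR2b backbone, with a total size of 3,891 bp. It is a bacterial propagation and cloning vector rather than an expression plasmid. It replicates in E. coli from a high-copy ColE1/pUC-type origin and is selected with kanamycin through an aminoglycoside phosphotransferase (KanR) gene. The annotation also flags a very short fragment resembling the RSF origin at the start of the sequence. At under 50 bp, this is probably a partial match next to the main origin, not a second functional replicon.

The payload is the chicken (Gallus gallus) Src coding sequence, about 1.6 kb, inserted between the KpnI and XhoI sites, both of which are retained. It carries the E378G substitution, which the record describes as making this non-receptor tyrosine kinase constitutively active. The open reading frame lies between attL1 and attL2 recombination sites, and no tags are annotated. The record states that there is no promoter driving the insert. The rrnB T1 and T2 transcription terminators lie upstream of attL1, where they shield the cassette from read-through transcription from the backbone.

With LR Clonase, the attL sites recombine with the attR sites of any compatible destination vector. This moves the Src(E378G) sequence directionally into whatever expression context is chosen, which then supplies the promoter, any fusion tags and the host-specific selection. The associated work concerns integrin β1 phosphorylation and breast cancer cell invasion, which suggests the construct is used to generate expression vectors for active Src in cell signalling and adhesion studies.
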