Features (pLannotate 1.2.2; 8 found; start..end, strand, type, name):
      1..46      +  rep_origin     RSF ori (fragment): Plasmids containing the RSF 1030 origin of replication can be propagated in E. coli cells that contain additional plasmids with compatible origins.
    106..149     -  terminator     rrnB T1 terminator: Escherichia coli rrnB; transcription terminator T1 from the E. coli rrnB gene
    281..308     +  terminator     rrnB T2 terminator: transcription terminator T2 from the E. coli rrnB gene
    358..457     +  protein_bind   attL1: mutant version of attL; recombination site for the Gateway® LR reaction LR Clonase™
    501..2099    +  CDS            SRC: SRC_CHICK - Experimental evidence at protein level: Swiss-Prot protein existence level 1. Non-receptor protein tyrosine kinase which is activated following engagement of many different classes of cellular receptors including immune response receptors, integrins and other adhesion receptors, receptor protein tyrosine kinases, G protein-coupled receptors as well as cytokine receptors. Participates in signaling pathways that control a diverse spectrum of biological activities including gene transcription, immune response, cell adhesion, cell cycle progression, apoptosis, migration, and transforma
   2120..2219    -  protein_bind   attL2: mutant version of attL; recombination site for the Gateway® LR reaction LR Clonase™
   2342..3151    +  CDS            KanR: aminoglycoside phosphotransferase; aph(3')-Ia; confers resistance to kanamycin in bacteria or G418 (Geneticin®) in eukaryotes
   3241..3829    +  rep_origin     ori: high-copy-number ColE1/pMB1/pBR322/pUC origin of replication
>Addgene plasmid #215462 | pENTR2b-Src(E378G) | addgene full sequence | sequence record 445948 | Addgene NGS Result
CTTTCCTGCGTTATCCCCTGATTCTGTGGATAACCGTATTACCGCTAGCATGGATCTCGGGGACGTCTAA
CTACTAAGCGAGAGTAGGGAACTGCCAGGCATCAAATAAAACGAAAGGCTCAGTCGGAAGACTGGGCCTT
TCGTTTTATCTGTTGTTTGTCGGTGAACGCTCTCCTGAGTAGGACAAATCCGCCGGGAGCGGATTTGAAC
GTTGTGAAGCAACGGCCCGGAGGGTGGCGGGCAGGACGCCCGCCATAAACTGCCAGGCATCAAACTAAGC
AGAAGGCCATCCTGACGGATGGCCTTTTTGCGTTTCTACAAACTCTTCCTGTTAGTTAGTTACTTAAGCT
CGGGCCCCAAATAATGATTTTATTTTGACTGATAGTGACCTGTTCGTTGCAACAAATTGATAAGCAATGC
TTTTTTATAATGCCAACTTTGTACAAAAAAGCAGGCTGGCGCCGGAACCAATTCAGTCGACTGGATCCGG
TACCGCCACCATGGGGAGCAGCAAGAGCAAGCCCAAGGACCCCAGCCAGCGCCGGCGCAGCCTGGAGCCA
CCCGACAGCACCCACCACGGGGGATTCCCAGCCTCGCAGACCCCCAACAAGACAGCAGCCCCCGACACGC
ACCGCACCCCCAGCCGCTCCTTTGGGGCCGTGGCCACCGAGCCCAAGCTCTTCGGGGGCTTCAACACTTC
TGACACCGTCACGTCGCCGCAGCGTGCCGGGGCACTGGCTGGCGGCGTCACCACTTTCGTGGCTCTCTAT
GACTACGAGTCCCGGACTGAAACGGACTTGTCCTTCAAGAAAGGAGAACGCCTGCAGATTGTCAACAACA
CGGAAGGTGACTGGTGGCTGGCTCATTCCCTCACTACAGGACAGACGGGCTACATCCCCAGTAACTATGT
CGCGCCCTCAGACTCCATCCAGGCTGAAGAGTGGTACTTTGGGAAGATCACTCGTCGGGAGTCCGAGCGG
CTGCTGCTCAACCCCGAAAACCCCCGGGGAACCTTCTTGGTCCGGGAGAGCGAGACGACAAAAGGTGCCT
ATTGCCTCTCCGTTTCTGACTTTGACAACGCCAAGGGGCTCAATGTGAAGCACTACAAGATCCGCAAGCT
GGACAGCGGCGGCTTCTACATCACCTCACGCACACAGTTCAGCAGCCTGCAGCAGCTGGTGGCCTACTAC
TCCAAACATGCTGATGGCTTGTGCCACCGCCTGACCAACGTCTGCCCCACGTCCAAGCCCCAGACCCAGG
GACTCGCCAAGGACGCGTGGGAAATCCCCCGGGAGTCGCTGCGGCTGGAGGTGAAGCTGGGGCAGGGCTG
CTTTGGAGAGGTCTGGATGGGGACCTGGAACGGCACCACCAGAGTGGCCATAAAGACTCTGAAGCCCGGC
ACCATGTCCCCGGAGGCCTTCCTGCAGGAAGCCCAAGTGATGAAGAAGCTCCGGCATGAGAAGCTGGTTC
AGCTGTACGCAGTGGTGTCGGAAGAGCCCATCTACATCGTCACTGAGTACATGAGCAAGGGGAGCCTCCT
GGATTTCCTGAAGGGAGAGATGGGCAAGTACCTGCGGCTGCCACAGCTCGTCGATATGGCTGCTCAGATT
GCATCCGGCATGGCCTATGTGGGGAGGATGAACTACGTGCACCGAGACCTGCGGGCGGCCAACATCCTGG
TGGGGGAGAACCTGGTGTGCAAGGTGGCTGACTTTGGGCTGGCACGCCTCATCGAGGACAACGAGTACAC
AGCACGGCAAGGTGCCAAGTTCCCCATCAAGTGGACAGCCCCCGAGGCAGCCCTCTATGGCCGGTTCACC
ATCAAGTCGGATGTCTGGTCCTTCGGCATCCTGCTGACTGAGCTGACCACCAAGGGCCGGGTGCCATACC
CAGGGATGGTCAACAGGGAGGTGCTGGACCAGGTGGAGAGGGGCTACCGCATGCCCTGCCCGCCCGAGTG
CCCCGAGTCGCTGCATGACCTCATGTGCCAGTGCTGGCGGAAGGACCCTGAGGAGCGGCCCACTTTTGAG
TACCTGCAGGCCTTCCTGGAGGACTACTTCACCTCGACAGAGCCCCAGTACCAGCCTGGAGAGAACCTAT
AGTGACTCGAGATATCTAGACCCAGCTTTCTTGTACAAAGTTGGCATTATAAGAAAGCATTGCTTATCAA
TTTGTTGCAACGAACAGGTCACTATCAGTCAAAATAAAATCATTATTTGCCATCCAGCTGCAGCTCTGGC
CCGTGTCTCAAAATCTCTGATGTTACATTGCACAAGATAAAAATATATCATCATGAACAATAAAACTGTC
TGCTTACATAAACAGTAATACAAGGGGTGTTATGAGCCATATTCAACGGGAAACGTCGAGGCCGCGATTA
AATTCCAACATGGATGCTGATTTATATGGGTATAAATGGGCTCGCGATAATGTCGGGCAATCAGGTGCGA
CAATCTATCGCTTGTATGGGAAGCCCGATGCGCCAGAGTTGTTTCTGAAACATGGCAAAGGTAGCGTTGC
CAATGATGTTACAGATGAGATGGTCAGACTAAACTGGCTGACGGAATTTATGCCTCTTCCGACCATCAAG
CATTTTATCCGTACTCCTGATGATGCATGGTTACTCACCACTGCGATCCCCGGAAAAACAGCATTCCAGG
TATTAGAAGAATATCCTGATTCAGGTGAAAATATTGTTGATGCGCTGGCAGTGTTCCTGCGCCGGTTGCA
TTCGATTCCTGTTTGTAATTGTCCTTTTAACAGCGATCGCGTATTTCGTCTCGCTCAGGCGCAATCACGA
ATGAATAACGGTTTGGTTGATGCGAGTGATTTTGATGACGAGCGTAATGGCTGGCCTGTTGAACAAGTCT
GGAAAGAAATGCATAAACTTTTGCCATTCTCACCGGATTCAGTCGTCACTCATGGTGATTTCTCACTTGA
TAACCTTATTTTTGACGAGGGGAAATTAATAGGTTGTATTGATGTTGGACGAGTCGGAATCGCAGACCGA
TACCAGGATCTTGCCATCCTATGGAACTGCCTCGGTGAGTTTTCTCCTTCATTACAGAAACGGCTTTTTC
AAAAATATGGTATTGATAATCCTGATATGAATAAATTGCAGTTTCATTTGATGCTCGATGAGTTTTTCTA
ATCAGAATTGGTTAATTGGTTGTAACATTATTCAGATTGGGCCCCGTTCCACTGAGCGTCAGACCCCGTA
GAAAAGATCAAAGGATCTTCTTGAGATCCTTTTTTTCTGCGCGTAATCTGCTGCTTGCAAACAAAAAAAC
CACCGCTACCAGCGGTGGTTTGTTTGCCGGATCAAGAGCTACCAACTCTTTTTCCGAAGGTAACTGGCTT
CAGCAGAGCGCAGATACCAAATACTGTTCTTCTAGTGTAGCCGTAGTTAGGCCACCACTTCAAGAACTCT
GTAGCACCGCCTACATACCTCGCTCTGCTAATCCTGTTACCAGTGGCTGCTGCCAGTGGCGATAAGTCGT
GTCTTACCGGGTTGGACTCAAGACGATAGTTACCGGATAAGGCGCAGCGGTCGGGCTGAACGGGGGGTTC
GTGCACACAGCCCAGCTTGGAGCGAACGACCTACACCGAACTGAGATACCTACAGCGTGAGCTATGAGAA
AGCGCCACGCTTCCCGAAGGGAGAAAGGCGGACAGGTATCCGGTAAGCGGCAGGGTCGGAACAGGAGAGC
GCACGAGGGAGCTTCCAGGGGGAAACGCCTGGTATCTTTATAGTCCTGTCGGGTTTCGCCACCTCTGACT
TGAGCGTCGATTTTTGTGATGCTCGTCAGGGGGGCGGAGCCTATGGAAAAACGCCAGCAACGCGGCCTTT
TTACGGTTCCTGGCCTTTTGCTGGCCTTTTGCTCACATGTT
